Addgene plasmid #54073: mEmerald-EB1-C-18
Purpose: Localization: MT End Binding Protein, Excitation: 487, Emission: 509
Depositing lab: Michael Davidson. Depositing organization: Florida State University, Tallahassee.
Backbone
  Vector backbone: mEmerald-C1
  Backbone size w/o insert (bp): 4750
  Vector type: Mammalian Expression
  Selectable markers: Neomycin (select with G418)
Growth in bacteria
  Bacterial resistance: Kanamycin, 50 μg/mL
  Growth temperature: 37°C
  Growth strain: DH5alpha
  Copy number: High Copy
Gene/Insert
  Gene/Insert name: EB1 (alt name: NM_012325.2)
  Species: H. sapiens (human)
  Entrez Gene: MAPRE1 (a.k.a. EB1)
  Promoter: CMV
  Tag / fusion protein: mEmerald (N terminal on backbone)
  Cloning method: Unknown
  Sequencing primers: 5′ CMV-F; 3′ SV40pA-R
Terms and licenses: Academic/Nonprofit Terms; Industry Terms
Depositor comments: . Excitation = 487; Emission = 509. Localization data: MT Binding Protein
How to cite: mEmerald-EB1-C-18 was a gift from Michael Davidson (Addgene plasmid # 54073 ; http://n2t.net/addgene:54073 ; RRID:Addgene_54073)
