[The description below was written by a language model from this plasmid's Addgene catalogue record.]
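Description:
mEmerald-EB1-C-18 is a mammalian expression plasmid built on the mEmerald-C1 backbone (about 4.75 kb without the insert). It encodes a fluorescent fusion of human EB1, the microtubule end-binding protein produced by the MAPRE1 gene. A CMV promoter, a strong constitutive promoter widely used in mammalian cells, drives transcription. The listed 3′ sequencing primer points to an SV40 polyadenylation signal downstream of the coding region. The mEmerald tag comes from the backbone and sits at the N terminus of EB1, so the fluorescent protein is translated first and EB1 follows in frame. The "C-18" in the name probably refers to this C-type vector arrangement and the linker length between the two parts, but the record does not say so. The cloning method is recorded as unknown.

The plasmid is maintained at high copy in E. coli under kanamycin selection. It also carries a neomycin resistance marker, which allows transfected mammalian cells to be selected with G418 when stable expression is wanted. No feature table was supplied, so the origin of replication and other backbone elements cannot be confirmed here.

The construct serves as a localization marker for live-cell or fixed-cell fluorescence microscopy. mEmerald is a bright green GFP variant, with excitation recorded at 487 nm and emission at 509 nm. EB1 associates with microtubule ends, so the fusion is suited to visualizing microtubule tips and following microtubule behaviour in transfected cells.
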