>Addgene plasmid #54073 | mEmerald-EB1-C-18 | depositor partial sequence | sequence record 84252 | insert sequence
TGACGTCAGATCCGCTAGCGCTACCGGTCGCCACCATGGTGAGCAAGGGCGAGGAGCTGTTCACCGGGGT
GGTGCCCATCCTGGTCGAGCTGGACGGCGACGTAAACGGCCACAAGTTCAGCGTGTCCGGCGAGGGCGAG
GGCGATGCCACCTACGGCAAGCTGACCCTGAAGTTCATCTGCACCACCGGCAAGCTGCCCGTGCCCTGGC
CCACCCTCGTGACCACCTTGACCTACGGCGTGCAGTGCTTCGCCCGCTACCCCGACCACATGAAGCAGCA
CGACTTCTTCAAGTCCGCCATGCCCGAAGGCTACGTCCAGGAGCGCACCATCTTCTTCAAGGACGACGGC
AACTACAAGACCCGCGCCGAGGTGAAGTTCGAGGGCGACACCCTGGTGAACCGCATCGAGCTGAAGGGCA
TCGACTTCAAGGAGGACGGCAACATCCTGGGGCACAAGCTGGAGTACAACTACAACAGCCACAAGGTCTA
TATCACCGCCGACAAGCAGAAGAACGGCATCAAGGTGAACTTCAAGACCCGCCACAACATCGAGGACGGC
AGCGTGCAGCTCGCCGACCACTACCAGCAGAACACCCCCATCGGCGACGGCCCCGTGCTGCTGCCCGACA
ACCACTACCTGAGCACCCAGTCCAAGCTGAGCAAAGACCCCAACGAGAAGCGCGATCACATGGTCCTGCT
GGAGTTCGTGACCGCCGCCGGGATCACTCTCGGCATGGACGAGCTGTACAAGTCCGGACTCAGATCTGGC
AGCGGTGGAGGCAGCGCATCCGGCGGAAGCGGAAGC
[387 nt withheld, positions 807-1193]
CAAGGTCAAGAAACTGCAGTGGCTCCTTCCCTTGTTGCTCCAGCTCTGAATAAACCGAAGAAACCTCTCA
CTTCTAGCAGTGCAGCTCCCCAGAGGCCCATCTCAACACAGAGAACCGCTGCGGCTCCTAAGGCTGGCCC
TGGTGTGGTGCGAAAGAACCCTGGTGTGGGCAACGGAGACGACGAGGCAGCTGAGTTGATGCAGCAGGTC
AACGTATTGAAACTTACTGTTGAAGACTTGGAGAAAGAGAGGGATTTCTACTTCGGAAAGCTACGGAACA
TTGAATTGATTTGCCAGGAGAACGAGGGGGAAAACGACCCTGTATTGCAGAGGATTGTAGACATTCTGTA
TGCCACAGATGAAGGCTTTGTGATACCTGATGAAGGGGGCCCACAGGAGGAGCAAGAAGAGTATTAAGGA
TCCACCGGATCTAGATAACTGATCATAATCA
