>Addgene plasmid #54073 | mEmerald-EB1-C-18 | addgene partial sequence | sequence record 88970 | EGFP-C 5'-CATGGTCCTGCTGGAGTTCGTG-3'
TCGGCATGGACGAGCTGTACAAGTCCGGACTCAGATCTGGCAGCGGTGGAGGCAGCGCATCCGGCGGAAG
CGGAAGC
[387 nt withheld, positions 78-464]
CAAGGTCAAGAAACTGCAGTGGCTCCTTCCCTTGTTGCTCCAGCTCTGAATAAACCGAAGAAACCTCTCA
CTTCTAGCAGTGCAGCTCCCCAGAGGCCCATCTCAACACAGAGAACCGCTGCGGCTCCTAAGGCTGGCCC
TGGTGTGGTGCGAAAGAACCCTGGTGTGGGCAACGGAGACGACGAGGCAGCTGAGTTGATGCAGCAGGTC
AACGTATTGAAACTTACTGTTGAAGACTTGGAGAAAGAGAGGGATTTCTACTTCGGAAAGCTACGGAACA
TTGAATTGATTTGCCAGGAGAACGAGGGGGAAAACGACCCTGTATTGCAGAGGATTGTAGACATTCTGTA
TGCCACAGATGAAGGCTTTGTGATACCTGATGAA
